>Addgene plasmid #34840 | pcDNA3-FRB-LplA(W37I) | depositor full sequence | sequence record 42023 | pcDNA3-FRB-LplA(W37I) sequence 6828 bps
GACGGATCGGGAGATCTCCCGATCCCCTATGGTCGACTCTCAGTACAATCTGCTCTGATGCCGCATAGTT
AAGCCAGTATCTGCTCCCTGCTTGTGTGTTGGAGGTCGCTGAGTAGTGCGCGAGCAAAATTTAAGCTACA
ACAAGGCAAGGCTTGACCGACAATTGCATGAAGAATCTGCTTAGGGTTAGGCGTTTTGCGCTGCTTCGCG
ATGTACGGGCCAGATATACGCGTTGACATTGATTATTGACTAGTTATTAATAGTAATCAATTACGGGGTC
ATTAGTTCATAGCCCATATATGGAGTTCCGCGTTACATAACTTACGGTAAATGGCCCGCCTGGCTGACCG
CCCAACGACCCCCGCCCATTGACGTCAATAATGACGTATGTTCCCATAGTAACGCCAATAGGGACTTTCC
ATTGACGTCAATGGGTGGACTATTTACGGTAAACTGCCCACTTGGCAGTACATCAAGTGTATCATATGCC
AAGTACGCCCCCTATTGACGTCAATGACGGTAAATGGCCCGCCTGGCATTATGCCCAGTACATGACCTTA
TGGGACTTTCCTACTTGGCAGTACATCTACGTATTAGTCATCGCTATTACCATGGTGATGCGGTTTTGGC
AGTACATCAATGGGCGTGGATAGCGGTTTGACTCACGGGGATTTCCAAGTCTCCACCCCATTGACGTCAA
TGGGAGTTTGTTTTGGCACCAAAATCAACGGGACTTTCCAAAATGTCGTAACAACTCCGCCCCATTGACG
CAAATGGGCGGTAGGCGTGTACGGTGGGAGGTCTATATAAGCAGAGCTCTCTGGCTAACTAGAGAACCCA
CTGCTTACTGGCTTATCGAAATTAATACGACTCACTATAGGGAGACCCAAGCTTGCGGCCGCCACCATGG
TGCGGGGTTCTCATCATCATCATCATCATGGTATGGCTAGCTATCCGTACGACGTACCAGACTACGCAAT
GTGGCATGAAGGCCTGGAAGAGGCATCTCGTTTGTACTTTGGGGAAAGGAACGTGAAAGGCATGTTTGAG
GTGCTGGAGCCCTTGCATGCTATGATGGAACGGGGCCCCCAGACTCTGAAGGAAACATCCTTTAATCAGG
CCTATGGTCGAGATTTAATGGAGGCCCAAGAGTGGTGCAGGAAGTACATGAAATCAGGGAATGTCAAGGA
CCTCACCCAAGCCTGGGACCTCTATTATCATGTGTTCCGACGAATCTCAAAGGGCTCGGGCTCGACCTCG
GGCTCGGGCAAGGATCCAGACTACAAGGATGACGACGATAAGATGAGCACCCTGAGACTGCTGATCAGCG
ACAGCTACGACCCCTGGTTCAACCTGGCCGTGGAGGAGTGCATCTTCAGACAGATGCCCGCCACCCAGAG
AGTGCTGTTCCTGATCAGAAACGCCGACACCGTGGTGATCGGCAGAGCCCAGAACCCCTGGAAGGAGTGC
AACACCAGAAGAATGGAGGAGGACAACGTGAGACTGGCCAGAAGAAGCAGCGGCGGCGGCGCCGTGTTCC
ACGACCTGGGCAACACCTGCTTCACCTTCATGGCCGGCAAGCCCGAGTACGACAAGACCATCAGCACCAG
CATCGTGCTGAACGCCCTGAACGCCCTGGGCGTGAGCGCCGAGGCCAGCGGCAGAAACGACCTGGTGGTG
AAGACCGTGGAGGGCGACAGAAAGGTGAGCGGCAGCGCCTACAGAGAGACCAAGGACAGAGGCTTCCACC
ACGGCACCCTGCTGCTGAACGCCGACCTGAGCAGACTGGCCAACTACCTGAACCCCGACAAGAAGAAGCT
GGCCGCCAAGGGCATCACCAGCGTGAGAAGCAGAGTGACCAACCTGACCGAGCTGCTGCCCGGCATCACC
CACGAGCAGGTGTGCGAGGCCATCACCGAGGCCTTCTTCGCCCACTACGGCGAGAGAGTGGAGGCCGAGA
TCATCAGCCCCAACAAGACCCCCGACCTGCCCAACTTCGCCGAGACCTTCGCCAGACAGAGCAGCTGGGA
GTGGAACTTCGGCCAGGCCCCCGCCTTCAGCCACCTGCTGGACGAGAGATTCACCTGGGGCGGCGTGGAG
CTGCACTTCGACGTGGAGAAGGGCCACATCACCAGAGCCCAGGTGTTCACCGACAGCCTGAACCCCGCCC
CCCTGGAGGCCCTGGCCGGCAGACTGCAGGGCTGCCTGTACAGAGCCGACATGCTGCAGCAGGAGTGCGA
GGCCCTGCTGGTGGACTTCCCCGAGCAGGAGAAGGAGCTGAGAGAGCTGAGCGCCTGGATGGCCGGCGCC
GTGAGATAAGAATTCTGCAGATATCCATCACACTGGCGGCCGCTCGAGCATGCATCTAGAGGGCCCTATT
CTATAGTGTCACCTAAATGCTAGAGCTCGCTGATCAGCCTCGACTGTGCCTTCTAGTTGCCAGCCATCTG
TTGTTTGCCCCTCCCCCGTGCCTTCCTTGACCCTGGAAGGTGCCACTCCCACTGTCCTTTCCTAATAAAA
TGAGGAAATTGCATCGCATTGTCTGAGTAGGTGTCATTCTATTCTGGGGGGTGGGGTGGGGCAGGACAGC
AAGGGGGAGGATTGGGAAGACAATAGCAGGCATGCTGGGGATGCGGTGGGCTCTATGGCTTCTGAGGCGG
AAAGAACCAGCTGGGGCTCTAGGGGGTATCCCC
[124 nt withheld, positions 2694-2817]
C
[32 nt withheld, positions 2819-2850]
CA
[57 nt withheld, positions 2853-2909]
A
[49 nt withheld, positions 2911-2959]
CCTTTGACGTTGGAGTCCACGTTCTTT
[37 nt withheld, positions 2987-3023]
ACCCTATCTCGGTCTATTCTTTTGATTTATAAGGGATTTTGGGGATTTCGGCCTATTGGTTAAAAAATGA
GCTGATTTAACAAAAATTTAACGCGAATTAATTCTGTGGAATGTGTGTCAGTTAGGGTGTGGAAAGTCCC
CAGGCTCCCCAGGCAGGCAGAAGTATGCAAAGCATGCATCTCAATTAGTCAGCAACCAGGTGTGGAAAGT
CCCCAGGCTCCCCAGCAGGCAGAAGTATGCAAAGCATGCATCTCAATTAGTCAGCAACCATAGTCCCGCC
CCTAACTCCGCCCATCCCGCCCCTAACTCCGCCCAGTTCCGCCCATTCTCCGCCCCATGGCTGACTAATT
TTTTTTATTTATGCAGAGGCCGAGGCCGCCTCTGCCTCTGAGCTATTCCAGAAGTAGTGAGGAGGCTTTT
TTGGAGGCCTAGGCTTTTGCAAAAAGCTCCCGGGAGCTTGTATATCCATTTTCGGATCTGATCAAGAGAC
AGGATGAGGATCGTTTCGCATGATTGAACAAGATGGATTGCACGCAGGTTCTCCGGCCGCTTGGGTGGAG
AGGCTATTCGGCTATGACTGGGCACAACAGACAATCGGCTGCTCTGATGCCGCCGTGTTCCGGCTGTCAG
CGCAGGGGCGCCCGGTTCTTTTTGTCAAGACCGACCTGTCCGGTGCCCTGAATGAACTGCAGGACGAGGC
AGCGCGGCTATCGTGGCTGGCCACGACGGGCGTTCCTTGCGCAGCTGTGCTCGACGTTGTCACTGAAGCG
GGAAGGGACTGGCTGCTATTGGGCGAAGTGCCGGGGCAGGATCTCCTGTCATCTCACCTTGCTCCTGCCG
AGAAAGTATCCATCATGGCTGATGCAATGCGGCGGCTGCATACGCTTGATCCGGCTACCTGCCCATTCGA
CCACCAAGCGAAACATCGCATCGAGCGAGCACGTACTCGGATGGAAGCCGGTCTTGTCGATCAGGATGAT
CTGGACGAAGAGCATCAGGGGCTCGCGCCAGCCGAACTGTTCGCCAGGCTCAAGGCGCGCATGCCCGACG
GCGAGGATCTCGTCGTGACCCATGGCGATGCCTGCTTGCCGAATATCATGGTGGAAAATGGCCGCTTTTC
TGGATTCATCGACTGTGGCCGGCTGGGTGTGGCGGACCGCTATCAGGACATAGCGTTGGCTACCCGTGAT
ATTGCTGAAGAGCTTGGCGGCGAATGGGCTGACCGCTTCCTCGTGCTTTACGGTATCGCCGCTCCCGATT
CGCAGCGCATCGCCTTCTATCGCCTTCTTGACGAGTTCTTCTGAGCGGGACTCTGGGGTTCGAAATGACC
GACCAAGCGACGCCCAACCTGCCATCACGAGATTTCGATTCCACCGCCGCCTTCTATGAAAGGTTGGGCT
TCGGAATCGTTTTCCGGGACGCCGGCTGGATGATCCTCCAGCGCGGGGATCTCATGCTGGAGTTCTTCGC
CCACCCCAACTTGTTTATTGCAGCTTATAATGGTTACAAATAAAGCAATAGCATCACAAATTTCACAAAT
AAAGCATTTTTTTCACTGCATTCTAGTTGTGGTTTGTCCAAACTCATCAATGTATCTTATCATGTCTGTA
TACCGTCGACCTCTAGCTAGAGCTTGGCGTAATCATGGTCATAGCTGTTTCCTGTGTGAAATTGTTATCC
GCTCACAATTCCACACAACATACGAGCCGGAAGCATAAAGTGTAAAGCCTGGGGTGCCTAATGAGTGAGC
TAACTCACATTAATTGCGTTGCGCTCACTGCCCGCTTTCCAGTCGGGAAACCTGTCGTGCCAGCTGCATT
AATGAATCGGCCAACGCGCGGGGAGAGGCGGTTTGCGTATTGGGCGCTCTTCCGCTTCCTCGCTCACTGA
CTCGCTGCGCTCGGTCGTTCGGCTGCGGCGAGCGGTATCAGCTCACTCAAAGGCGGTAATACGGTTATCC
ACAGAATCAGGGGATAACGCAGGAAAGAACATGTGAGCAAAAGGCCAGCAAAAGGCCAGGAACCGTAAAA
AGGCCGCGTTGCTGGCGTTTTTCCATAGGCTCCGCCCCCCTGACGAGCATCACAAAAATCGACGCTCAAG
TCAGAGGTGGCGAAACCCGACAGGACTATAAAGATACCAGGCGTTTCCCCCTGGAAGCTCCCTCGTGCGC
TCTCCTGTTCCGACCCTGCCGCTTACCGGATACCTGTCCGCCTTTCTCCCTTCGGGAAGCGTGGCGCTTT
CTCAATGCTCACGCTGTAGGTATCTCAGTTCGGTGTAGGTCGTTCGCTCCAAGCTGGGCTGTGTGCACGA
ACCCCCCGTTCAGCCCGACCGCTGCGCCTTATCCGGTAACTATCGTCTTGAGTCCAACCCGGTAAGACAC
GACTTATCGCCACTGGCAGCAGCCACTGGTAACAGGATTAGCAGAGCGAGGTATGTAGGCGGTGCTACAG
AGTTCTTGAAGTGGTGGCCTAACTACGGCTACACTAGAAGGACAGTATTTGGTATCTGCGCTCTGCTGAA
GCCAGTTACCTTCGGAAAAAGAGTTGGTAGCTCTTGATCCGGCAAACAAACCACCGCTGGTAGCGGTGGT
TTTTTTGTTTGCAAGCAGCAGATTACGCGCAGAAAAAAAGGATCTCAAGAAGATCCTTTGATCTTTTCTA
CGGGGTCTGACGCTCAGTGGAACGAAAACTCACGTTAAGGGATTTTGGTCATGAGATTATCAAAAAGGAT
CTTCACCTAGATCCTTTTAAATTAAAAATGAAGTTTTAAATCAATCTAAAGTATATATGAGTAAACTTGG
TCTGACAGTTACCAATGCTTAATCAGTGAGGCACCTATCTCAGCGATCTGTCTATTTCGTTCATCCATAG
TTGCCTGACTCCCCGTCGTGTAGATAACTACGATACGGGAGGGCTTACCATCTGGCCCCAGTGCTGCAAT
GATACCGCGAGACCCACGCTCACCGGCTCCAGATTTATCAGCAATAAACCAGCCAGCCGGAAGGGCCGAG
CGCAGAAGTGGTCCTGCAACTTTATCCGCCTCCATCCAGTCTATTAATTGTTGCCGGGAAGCTAGAGTAA
GTAGTTCGCCAGTTAATAGTTTGCGCAACGTTGTTGCCATTGCTACAGGCATCGTGGTGTCACGCTCGTC
GTTTGGTATGGCTTCATTCAGCTCCGGTTCCCAACGATCAAGGCGAGTTACATGATCCCCCATGTTGTGC
AAAAAAGCGGTTAGCTCCTTCGGTCCTCCGATCGTTGTCAGAAGTAAGTTGGCCGCAGTGTTATCACTCA
TGGTTATGGCAGCACTGCATAATTCTCTTACTGTCATGCCATCCGTAAGATGCTTTTCTGTGACTGGTGA
GTACTCAACCAAGTCATTCTGAGAATAGTGTATGCGGCGACCGAGTTGCTCTTGCCCGGCGTCAATACGG
GATAATACCGCGCCACATAGCAGAACTTTAAAAGTGCTCATCATTGGAAAACGTTCTTCGGGGCGAAAAC
TCTCAAGGATCTTACCGCTGTTGAGATCCAGTTCGATGTAACCCACTCGTGCACCCAACTGATCTTCAGC
ATCTTTTACTTTCACCAGCGTTTCTGGGTGAGCAAAAACAGGAAGGCAAAATGCCGCAAAAAAGGGAATA
AGGGCGACACGGAAATGTTGAATACTCATACTCTTCCTTTTTCAATATTATTGAAGCATTTATCAGGGTT
ATTGTCTCATGAGCGGATACATATTTGAATGTATTTAGAAAAATAAACAAATAGGGGTTCCGCGCACATT
TCCCCGAAAAGTGCCACCTGACGTC
Features (pLannotate 1.2.2; 24 found; start..end, strand, type, name):
     36..80      -  misc_feature   bom (fragment): basis of mobility region from pBR322
    235..614     +  enhancer       CMV enhancer: human cytomegalovirus immediate early enhancer
    615..818     +  promoter       CMV promoter: human cytomegalovirus (CMV) immediate early promoter
    814..847     +  LTR            5' LTR (truncated) (fragment): truncated 5' long terminal repeat (LTR) from HIV-1
    863..881     +  promoter       T7 promoter: promoter for bacteriophage T7 RNA polymerase
    922..942     +  CDS            capTEV™ (fragment): composite tag for in vivo biotinylation, TEV protease cleavage, and 6xHis tagging
    979..1242    +  CDS            FRB (fragment): FKBP-rapamycin binding domain of human FRAP
   1282..1304    +  CDS            3xFLAG (fragment): three tandem FLAG® epitope tags
   1303..2316    +  CDS            lplA: LPLA_ECOLI - Also known as yjjF. Experimental evidence at protein level: Swiss-Prot protein existence level 1. Catalyzes both the ATP-dependent activation of exogenously supplied lipoate to lipoyl-AMP and the transfer of the activated lipoyl onto the lipoyl domains of lipoate-dependent enzymes. Is also able to catalyze very poorly the transfer of lipoyl and octanoyl moiety from their acyl carrier protein. From Escherichia coli (strain K12).
   2380..2398    -  promoter       SP6 promoter: promoter for bacteriophage SP6 RNA polymerase
   2424..2648    +  polyA_signal   bGH poly(A) signal: bovine growth hormone polyadenylation signal
   2652..2673    +  promoter       SV40 promoter (fragment): SV40 enhancer and early promoter
   2694..3122    +  rep_origin     f1 ori (sequence partly withheld): f1 bacteriophage origin of replication; arrow indicates direction of (+) strand synthesis
   3136..3466    +  promoter       SV40 promoter: SV40 enhancer and early promoter
   3533..4324    +  CDS            neo: KKA2_KLEPN - Also known as kan, nptII. Experimental evidence at protein level: Swiss-Prot protein existence level 1. Resistance to kanamycin, neomycin, paromomycin, ribostamycin, butirosin and gentamicin B. From Klebsiella pneumoniae.
   4348..4506    +  CDS            ble (fragment): BLE_KLEPN - Experimental evidence at protein level: Swiss-Prot protein existence level 1. Binding protein with a strong affinity to the bleomycin family of antibiotics. Binds to CL990; an antimitotic-antibiotic compound. From Klebsiella pneumoniae.
   4501..4622    +  polyA_signal   SV40 poly(A) signal: SV40 polyadenylation signal
   4695..4711    -  protein_bind   lac operator: The lac repressor binds to the lac operator to inhibit transcription in E. coli. This inhibition can be relieved by adding lactose or isopropyl-β-D-thiogalactopyranoside (IPTG). lac repressor encoded by lacI
   4719..4749    -  promoter       lac promoter: promoter for the E. coli lac operon
   4764..4785    -  protein_bind   CAP binding site: CAP binding activates transcription in the presence of cAMP. E. coli catabolite activator protein
   4798..4890    -  CDS            lacI (fragment): lac repressor; lacI; The lac repressor binds to the lac operator to inhibit transcription in E. coli. This inhibition can be relieved by adding lactose or isopropyl-β-D-thiogalactopyranoside (IPTG).
   5073..5661    -  rep_origin     ori: high-copy-number ColE1/pMB1/pBR322/pUC origin of replication
   5832..6692    -  CDS            AmpR: β-lactamase; bla; confers resistance to ampicillin, carbenicillin, and related antibiotics
   6693..6797    -  promoter       AmpR promoter: bla
