[The description below was written by a language model from this plasmid's Addgene catalogue record and pLannotate feature annotations shown in this document.]
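Description:
pcDNA3-FRB-LplA(W37I) is a mammalian expression plasmid built on the pcDNA3 backbone, with a depositor full sequence of 6,828 bp. It is propagated in E. coli through a high-copy ColE1/pUC-type origin under ampicillin selection (AmpR with its own bla promoter), and it also carries an f1 origin. For selection in mammalian cells, an SV40 early promoter drives a neomycin phosphotransferase gene followed by an SV40 polyadenylation signal, allowing G418 selection of stable transfectants.

The payload is a roughly 1.4 kb fusion open reading frame cloned between NheI and HindIII, transcribed from the CMV immediate-early enhancer/promoter and terminated by the bovine growth hormone poly(A) signal. Flanking T7 and SP6 promoters are standard pcDNA3 elements. The fusion joins FRB, the FKBP-rapamycin binding domain of human FRAP, to E. coli lipoic acid ligase (LplA). The catalogue lists an N-terminal His tag, an N-terminal HA tag and an internal FLAG epitope. The feature table is consistent with a short His-tag-like match upstream of FRB and a FLAG fragment at the FRB–LplA junction, though HA is not annotated. The record is internally inconsistent about the LplA mutation: the plasmid name indicates Trp37 to Ile, while the mutation field says Trp37 to Val, and this cannot be resolved without the sequence.

According to the associated publication title, the construct was made for imaging protein–protein interactions in living cells through interaction-dependent fluorophore ligation. FRB dimerizes with FKBP in the presence of rapamycin, so this ligase fusion presumably acts as one half of a rapamycin-inducible model pair, although the record does not describe the partner construct.
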