Addgene plasmid #34840: pcDNA3-FRB-LplA(W37I)
Depositing lab: Alice Ting. Publication: Imaging Protein-Protein Interactions inside Living Cells via Interaction-Dependent Fluorophore Ligation. Slavoff SA, Liu DS, Cohen JD, Ting AY. J Am Chem Soc. 2011 Dec 14;133(49):19769-76. Epub 2011 Nov 18. 10.1021/ja206435e PubMed 22098454.
Backbone
  Vector backbone: pcDNA3
  Backbone size w/o insert (bp): 6000
  Vector type: Mammalian Expression
  Selectable markers: Neomycin (select with G418)
Growth in bacteria
  Bacterial resistance: Ampicillin, 100 μg/mL
  Growth temperature: 37°C
  Growth strain: DH5alpha
  Copy number: High Copy
Gene/Insert
  Gene/Insert name: FRB-LplA(W37I)
  Insert size (bp): 1371
  Mutation: LplA has Trp37 to Val mutation
  Promoter: CMV
  Tag / fusion protein: His Tag (N terminal on backbone); HA (N terminal on insert); FLAG (internal fusion)
  Cloning method: Restriction Enzyme; 5′ cloning site NheI (not destroyed); 3′ cloning site HindIII (not destroyed)
  Sequencing primers: 5′ CMV.F; 3′ pcDNA3.R
Terms and licenses: Academic/Nonprofit Terms; Industry Terms: Not Available to Industry
How to cite: pcDNA3-FRB-LplA(W37I) was a gift from Alice Ting (Addgene plasmid # 34840 ; http://n2t.net/addgene:34840 ; RRID:Addgene_34840)
