>Addgene plasmid #34840 | pcDNA3-FRB-LplA(W37I) | addgene partial sequence | sequence record 43154 | CMV-F 5'-CGCAAATGGGCGGTAGGCGTG-3'
GCAGAGCTCTCTGGCTACTAGAGAACCCACTGCTTACTGGCTTATCGAAATTAATACGACTCACTATAGG
GAGACCCAAGCTTGCGGCCGCCACCATGGTGCGGGGTTCTCATCATCATCATCATCATGGTATGGCTAGC
TATCCGTACGACGTACCAGACTACGCAATGTGGCATGAAGGCCTGGAAGAGGCATCTCGTTTGTACTTTG
GGGAAAGGAACGTGAAAGGCATGTTTGAGGTGCTGGAGCCCTTGCATGCTATGATGGAACGGGGCCCCCA
GACTCTGAAGGAAACATCCTTTAATCAGGCCTATGGTCGAGATTTAATGGAGGCCCAAGAGTGGTGCAGG
AAGTACATGAAATCAGGGAATGTCAAGGACCTCACCCAAGCCTGGGACCTCTATTATCATGTGTTCCGAC
GAATCTCAAAGGGCTCGGGCTCGACCTCGGGCTCGGGCAAGGATCCAGACTACAAGGATGACGACGATAA
GATGAGCACCCTGAGACTGCTGATCAGCGACAGCTACGACCCCTGGTTCAACCTGGCCGTGGAGGAGTGC
ATCTTCAGACAGATGCCCGCCACCCAGAGAGTGCTGTTCCTGATCAGAAACGCCGACACCGTGGTGATCG
GCAGAGCCCAGAACCCCTGGAAGGAGTGCAACACCAGAAGAATGGAGGAGGACAACGTGAGACTGGCCAG
AAGAAGCAGCGGCGGCGGCGCCGTGTTCCACGACCTGGGCAACACCTGCTTCACCTTCATGGCCGGCAAG
CCCGAGTACGACAAGACCATCAGCACCAGCATCGTGCTGAACGCCCTGAACGCCCTGGGCGTGAGCGCCG
AGGCCAGCGGCAGAAACGACCTGGTGGTGAAGACCGTGG
